Addgene plasmid #41923: pAO122 (Apr LEU2 MRC1)
Depositing lab: Stephen Elledge. Depositing organization: Baylor College of Medicine. Publication: Mrc1 is a replication fork component whose phosphorylation in response to DNA replication stress activates Rad53. Osborn AJ, Elledge SJ. Genes Dev. 2003 Jul 15;17(14):1755-67. 10.1101/gad.1098303 PubMed 12865299.
Backbone
  Vector backbone: pRS415
  Backbone manufacturer: Stratagene
  Backbone size w/o insert (bp): 6021
  Selectable markers: LEU2
Growth in bacteria
  Bacterial resistance: Ampicillin, 100 μg/mL
  Growth temperature: 37°C
  Growth strain: DH5alpha
  Copy number: Unknown
Gene/Insert
  Gene/Insert name: Mediator of the Replication Checkpoint (alt name: MRC1)
  Species: S. cerevisiae (budding yeast)
  Cloning method: Restriction Enzyme; 5′ cloning site Xho1 (unknown if destroyed); 3′ cloning site Xho1 (unknown if destroyed)
  Sequencing primers: 5′ M13_forward20_primer
Terms and licenses: Academic/Nonprofit Terms; Industry Terms: Not Available to Industry
Depositor comments: There is a D304N in LEU, relative to LEU start aa, this is not thought to effect function.
How to cite: pAO122 (Apr LEU2 MRC1) was a gift from Stephen Elledge (Addgene plasmid # 41923 ; http://n2t.net/addgene:41923 ; RRID:Addgene_41923)
