[The description below was written by a language model from this plasmid's Addgene catalogue record.]
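Description:
pAO122 is a yeast–E. coli shuttle plasmid built on the pRS415 backbone (about 6 kb without insert), carrying the Saccharomyces cerevisiae gene MRC1, which encodes the Mediator of the Replication Checkpoint. The pRS415 series are generally known as centromeric (CEN/ARS) low-copy yeast vectors with a bacterial origin, although the record itself lists no feature table and gives the copy number as unknown. In bacteria the plasmid is selected through ampicillin resistance, and in yeast it is maintained through the LEU2 auxotrophic marker, which complements leucine auxotrophy in leu2 host strains. The depositor notes a D304N substitution in the LEU2 coding sequence, numbered from the LEU2 start, and does not expect it to affect marker function.

The MRC1 insert was cloned by restriction digestion into an XhoI site at both ends, so orientation is not fixed by the cloning strategy and is not stated. It is also unknown whether the sites survived cloning. The record does not say which promoter drives MRC1, whether the fragment includes native flanking regulatory sequence, or how large the insert is, and no epitope tags or mutations in MRC1 are listed. The insert can be read from the vector's M13 forward primer site.

The associated study identified Mrc1 as a replication fork component whose phosphorylation under DNA replication stress activates the checkpoint kinase Rad53. A LEU2-marked MRC1 plasmid of this kind fits that work as a way to supply MRC1 in budding yeast, for example for complementation of mrc1 mutants or as a wild-type reference alongside mutant alleles, though the record does not spell out the specific use.
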