>Addgene plasmid #41923 | pAO122 (Apr LEU2 MRC1) | addgene partial sequence | sequence record 62169 | M13_pUC_fw
CACTCACTATAGGGCGAATTGGGTACCGGGCCCCCCCTCGAGCTACGTCAGGGGGAAATTGAAAGTGGTG
AGTATTTCTTAAGCAAGAGAGAAAAGCAAATGAAGAAATTAAATGAGCAAAAGGAAAAGCAAATGGAAAG
AGAAATCGAAAGGCAGGAAGAGAGAGCAAAAGATTTCATAGCTCCGGAAGAAGAAGCATACAAGCCAAAC
CAAAATTAGTTTACACCGCTACGGAATCCTTCATATATGTTTATATATATATAGAAACACACACACATTT
CGTTTACTTAGATATGTTTGTAAAGTGAAAAAAATTCTTACTAGGACACCAACTCTACTGGCTCTCATAT
GCAGATATATATACATCAATACTTGAAATTTTCCTTATCCTTCTTCGACGCGTCATGAAGAGATAGAATG
CGTAAAACGCGTTTGCTTCAATAGTATTTCAAACACATTATGTGGAAAAAAAACCAAGAACAGACAAACA
ACTAAGGAAGTTCGTTATTAGCTTTTGAACTTATCACCAAATATTTTAGTGATGGATGATGCCTTGCATG
CTTTGTCCTCGTTGACTGCAAAGAAGAGAACTACCACCTACAAAAAAGTTGCTGTTCCCATACTAGATGA
GGACGATAATACTAATGGAAATGGGCCCAATGGCATAGACAATCCGCCAGAGTTGACTGGGAACGGGTTT
TTATTTGCCAATGCCACATTAAATCGTGTTAAGAACAGATTAGAAGGCAAGAAAGCACCCGAACAGAATC
ACAATAATGGAAAAGATAGGAGTGAGAATTCGTTACCAACTCAATTAATCGCTAATCTTTACGATGGTGG
TGAAGAGCTGGAGAAATCCGAAGTTAAAGATAATAGTTACAGTGAGAAAAATGTCTCTTCTTCATTCACG
CAGACGCAAAGAA
