>Addgene plasmid #41923 | pAO122 (Apr LEU2 MRC1) | addgene partial sequence | sequence record 62749 | pGEX3
AAACGCGCGAGACGAAAGGGCCTCGTGATACGCCTATTTTTATAGGTTAATGTCATGATAATAATGGTTT
CTTAGGACGGATCGCTTGCCTGTAACTTACACGCGCCTCGTATCTTTTAATGATGGAATAATTTGGGAAT
TTACTCTGTGTTTATTTATTTTTATGTTTTGTATTTGGATTTTAGAAAGTAAATAAAGAAGGTAGAAGAG
TTACGGAATGAAGAAAAAAAAATAAACAAAGGTTTAAAAAATTTCAACAAAAAGCGTACTTTACATATAT
ATTTATTAGACAAGAAAAGCAGATTAAATAGATATACATTCGATTAACGATAAGTAAAATGTAAAATCAC
AGGATTTTCGTGTGTGGTCTTCTACACAGACAAGATGAAACAATTCGGCATTAATACCTGAGAGCAGGAA
GAGCAAGATAAAAGGTAGTATTTGTTGGCGATCCCCCTAGAGTCTTTTACATCTTCGGAAAACAAAAACT
ATTTTTTCTTTAATTTCTTTTTTTACTTTCTATTTTTAATTTATATATTTATATTAAAAAATTTAAATTA
TAATTATTTTTATAGCACGTGATGAAAAGGACCCAGGTGGCACTTTTCGGGGAAATGTGCGCGGAACCCC
TATTTGTTTATTTTTCTAAATACATTCAAATATGTATCCGCTCATGAGACAATAACCCTGATAAATGCTT
CAATAATATTGAAAAAGGAAGAGTATGAGTATTCAACATTTCCGTGTCGCCCTTATTCCCTTTTTTGCGG
CATTTTGCCTTCCTGTTTTTGCTCA
