>Addgene plasmid #41923 | pAO122 (Apr LEU2 MRC1) | addgene partial sequence | sequence record 62754 | pRSII-F1 5'-CGGCATCAGAGCAGATTGTAC-3'
CGTTTAAGGCCGTTTCTGACAGAGTAAAATTCTTGAGGGAACTTTCACCATTATGGGAAATGGTTCAAGA
AGGTATTGACTTAAACTCCATCAAATGGTCAGGTCATTGAGTGTTTTTTATTTGTTGTATTTTTTTTTTT
TTAGAGAAAATCCTCCAATATATAAATTAGGAATCATAGTTTCATGATTTTCTGTTACACCTAACTTTTT
GTGTGGTGCCCTCCTCCTTGTCAATATTAATGTTAAAGTGCAATTCTTTTTCCTTATCACGTTGAGCCAT
TAGTATCAATTTGCTTACCTGTATTCCTTTACATCCTCCTTTTTCTCCTTCTTGATAAATGTATGTAGAT
TGCGTATATAGTTTCGTCTACCCTATGAACATATTCCATTTTGTAATTTCGTGTCGTTTCTATTATGAAT
TTCATTTATAAAGTTTATGTACAAATATCATAAAAAAAGAGAATCTTTTTAAGCAAGGATTTTCTTAACT
TCTTCGGCGACAGCATCACCGACTTCGGTGGTACTGTTGGAACCACCTAAATCACCAGTTCTGATACCTG
CATCCAAAACCTTTTTAACTGCATCTTCAATGGCCTTACCTTCTTCAGGCAAGTTCAATGACAATTTCAA
CATCATTGCAGCAGACAAGATAGTGGCGATAGGGTTGACCTTATTCTTTGGCAAATCTGGAGCAGAACCG
TGGCATGGTTCGTACAAACCAAATGCGGTGTTCTTGTCTGGCAAAGAGGCCAAGGACGCAGATGGCAACA
AACCCAAGGAACCTGGGATAACGGAGGCTTCATCGGAGATGATATCACCAAACATGTTGCTGGTGATTAT
AATACCATTTAGGTGGGTTGGGTTCTTAACTAGGATCATGGCGGCA
